Addgene plasmid #77261: ULK2 gRNA (BRDN0001145025)
Purpose: 3rd generation lentiviral gRNA plasmid targeting human ULK2
Depositing lab: John Doench & David Root. Depositing organization: Broad Institute. Publication: Optimized sgRNA design to maximize activity and minimize off-target effects of CRISPR-Cas9. Doench JG, Fusi N, Sullender M, Hegde M, Vaimberg EW, Donovan KF, Smith I, Tothova Z, Wilen C, Orchard R, Virgin HW, Listgarten J, Root DE. Nat Biotechnol. 2016 Jan 18. doi: 10.1038/nbt.3437. PubMed 26780180.
Backbone
  Vector backbone: lentiGuide-Puro
  Backbone manufacturer: Zhang Lab (Addgene plasmid # 52963)
  Vector type: Mammalian Expression, Lentiviral, CRISPR
  Selectable markers: Puromycin
Growth in bacteria
  Bacterial resistance: Ampicillin, 100 μg/mL
  Growth temperature: 37°C
  Growth strain: DH5alpha
  Copy number: High Copy
Gene/Insert
  Gene/Insert name: ULK2 (alt names: ULK2; NM_001142610.1)
  gRNA/shRNA sequence: TACCTTGCAAATAATCTGCG
  Species: H. sapiens (human)
  Entrez Gene: ULK2 (a.k.a. ATG1B, Unc51.2)
  Promoter: hU6
  Cloning method: Unknown
  Sequencing primers: 5′ U6-F; 3′ pS2-R
Terms and licenses: Academic/Nonprofit Terms; Industry Terms: Not Available to Industry
Depositor comments: The gRNA was designed to target the following Genbank reference sequence(s): NM_001142610.1,NM_014683.3. Note that this plasmid does NOT contain Cas9. It should be used in conjunction with lentiCas9-Blast (Addgene #52962) or otherwise with cell lines already expressing Cas9. Browse the full kinome gRNA library at http://www.addgene.org/pooled-library/broadgpp-human-kinome/ or visit http://www.broadinstitute.org/rnai/public/ for detailed protocols and information.
How to cite: ULK2 gRNA (BRDN0001145025) was a gift from John Doench & David Root (Addgene plasmid # 77261 ; http://n2t.net/addgene:77261 ; RRID:Addgene_77261)
