[The description below was written by a language model from this plasmid's Addgene catalogue record and pLannotate feature annotations shown in this document.]
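Description:
ULK2 gRNA (BRDN0001145025) is a third-generation lentiviral CRISPR guide plasmid built on the lentiGuide-Puro backbone, carrying a single guide RNA directed against human ULK2 (also known as ATG1B or Unc51.2). It belongs to a human kinome gRNA collection, and the guide was designed against two ULK2 reference transcripts. In bacteria it is maintained through a high-copy ColE1/pUC-type origin and selected with ampicillin via the β-lactamase gene. An f1 origin, an SV40 origin and remnants of a lac/T7/T3 cloning region are also annotated in the backbone.

The transfer cassette is arranged as a self-inactivating HIV-1 vector. An RSV promoter fused to a truncated 5' LTR drives genomic RNA production in packaging cells without the need for Tat. It is followed by the Ψ packaging signal with a partial gag sequence, the Rev response element for Rev-dependent nuclear export, and a cPPT/CTS element that aids nuclear import of the reverse-transcribed genome. The cassette ends in a ΔU3 3' LTR that disables LTR promoter activity after integration.

Within this frame, the human U6 RNA polymerase III promoter transcribes the ULK2-targeting spacer joined to the Streptococcus pyogenes Cas9 gRNA scaffold. Separately, an EF-1α core promoter with its intron A expresses puromycin N-acetyltransferase for selection of transduced mammalian cells, and a downstream WPRE enhances transcript expression.

The plasmid does not encode Cas9, so it is intended for use with a separate Cas9 lentiviral vector or in cell lines that already express Cas9. Its typical application is knocking out or disrupting ULK2 in human cells.
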