Features (pLannotate 1.2.2; 29 found; start..end, strand, type, name):
     14..80      +  CDS            small t antigen (fragment): SV40 (simian virus 40) small t antigen
    106..317     +  promoter       EF-1α core promoter: core promoter for human elongation factor EF-1α
    318..1256    +  intron         EF-1α intron A: intron upstream of the start codon of human EF-1α
   1278..1877    +  CDS            PuroR (fragment): puromycin N-acetyltransferase; pac from Streptomyces; confers resistance to puromycin
   1893..2481    +  misc_feature   WPRE: woodchuck hepatitis virus posttranscriptional regulatory element
   2532..2551    +  misc_feature   cPPT/CTS (fragment): central polypurine tract and central termination sequence of HIV-1
   2553..2786    +  LTR            3' LTR (ΔU3): self-inactivating 3' long terminal repeat (LTR) from HIV-1
   2864..2985    +  polyA_signal   SV40 poly(A) signal: SV40 polyadenylation signal
   3025..3160    +  rep_origin     SV40 ori: SV40 origin of replication
   3181..3199    -  promoter       T7 promoter: promoter for bacteriophage T7 RNA polymerase
   3207..3362    +  CDS            lacZα (fragment): LacZα fragment of β-galactosidase; lacZ fragment
   3367..3795    +  rep_origin     f1 ori (sequence partly withheld): f1 bacteriophage origin of replication; arrow indicates direction of (+) strand synthesis
   3848..3952    +  promoter       AmpR promoter: bla
   3953..4813    +  CDS            AmpR: β-lactamase; bla; confers resistance to ampicillin, carbenicillin, and related antibiotics
   4984..5572    +  rep_origin     ori: high-copy-number ColE1/pMB1/pBR322/pUC origin of replication
   5755..5847    +  CDS            lacI (fragment): lac repressor; lacI; The lac repressor binds to the lac operator to inhibit transcription in E. coli. This inhibition can be relieved by adding lactose or isopropyl-β-D-thiogalactopyranoside (IPTG).
   5860..5881    +  protein_bind   CAP binding site: CAP binding activates transcription in the presence of cAMP. E. coli catabolite activator protein
   5896..5926    +  promoter       lac promoter: promoter for the E. coli lac operon
   5934..5950    +  protein_bind   lac operator: The lac repressor binds to the lac operator to inhibit transcription in E. coli. This inhibition can be relieved by adding lactose or isopropyl-β-D-thiogalactopyranoside (IPTG). lac repressor encoded by lacI
   5995..6013    +  promoter       T3 promoter: promoter for bacteriophage T3 RNA polymerase
   6041..6267    +  promoter       RSV promoter: Rous sarcoma virus enhancer/promoter
   6268..6448    +  LTR            5' LTR (truncated): truncated 5' long terminal repeat (LTR) from HIV-1
   6495..6620    +  misc_feature   HIV-1 Ψ: packaging signal of human immunodeficiency virus type 1
   6604..6967    +  CDS            HIV-1 gag (fragment): gag protein from human immunodeficiency virus 1; gag
   7113..7346    +  misc_feature   RRE: The Rev response element (RRE) of HIV-1 allows for Rev-dependent mRNA export from the nucleus to the cytoplasm.
   7723..7749    +  CDS            Rev (fragment): human immunodeficiency virus 1 (HIV-1) Rev protein; rev; enhances nuclear export of unspliced and incompletely spliced viral mRNAs
   7753..7993    +  promoter       U6 promoter: RNA polymerase III promoter for human U6 snRNA
   8023..8098    +  misc_RNA       gRNA scaffold: guide RNA scaffold for the Streptococcus pyogenes CRISPR/Cas9 system
   8154..8271    +  misc_feature   cPPT/CTS: central polypurine tract and central termination sequence of HIV-1
>Addgene plasmid #77261 | ULK2 gRNA (BRDN0001145025) | addgene full sequence | sequence record 187418 | Addgene Assembled Sequence
CCCGGGTGCAAAGATGGATAAAGTTTTAAACAGAGAGGAATCTTTGCAGCTAATGGACCTTCTAGGTCTT
GAAAGGAGTGGGAATTGGCTCCGGTGCCCGTCAGTGGGCAGAGCGCACATCGCCCACAGTCCCCGAGAAG
TTGGGGGGAGGGGTCGGCAATTGATCCGGTGCCTAGAGAAGGTGGCGCGGGGTAAACTGGGAAAGTGATG
TCGTGTACTGGCTCCGCCTTTTTCCCGAGGGTGGGGGAGAACCGTATATAAGTGCAGTAGTCGCCGTGAA
CGTTCTTTTTCGCAACGGGTTTGCCGCCAGAACACAGGTAAGTGCCGTGTGTGGTTCCCGCGGGCCTGGC
CTCTTTACGGGTTATGGCCCTTGCGTGCCTTGAATTACTTCCACCTGGCTGCAGTACGTGATTCTTGATC
CCGAGCTTCGGGTTGGAAGTGGGTGGGAGAGTTCGAGGCCTTGCGCTTAAGGAGCCCCTTCGCCTCGTGC
TTGAGTTGAGGCCTGGCCTGGGCGCTGGGGCCGCCGCGTGCGAATCTGGTGGCACCTTCGCGCCTGTCTC
GCTGCTTTCGATAAGTCTCTAGCCATTTAAAATTTTTGATGACCTGCTGCGACGCTTTTTTTCTGGCAAG
ATAGTCTTGTAAATGCGGGCCAAGATCTGCACACTGGTATTTCGGTTTTTGGGGCCGCGGGCGGCGACGG
GGCCCGTGCGTCCCAGCGCACATGTTCGGCGAGGCGGGGCCTGCGAGCGCGGCCACCGAGAATCGGACGG
GGGTAGTCTCAAGCTGGCCGGCCTGCTCTGGTGCCTGGCCTCGCGCCGCCGTGTATCGCCCCGCCCTGGG
CGGCAAGGCTGGCCCGGTCGGCACCAGTTGCGTGAGCGGAAAGATGGCCGCTTCCCGGCCCTGCTGCAGG
GAGCTCAAAATGGAGGACGCGGCGCTCGGGAGAGCGGGCGGGTGAGTCACCCACACAAAGGAAAAGGGCC
TTTCCGTCCTCAGCCGTCGCTTCATGTGACTCCACGGAGTACCGGGCGCCGTCCAGGCACCTCGATTAGT
TCTCGAGCTTTTGGAGTACGTCGTCTTTAGGTTGGGGGGAGGGGTTTTATGCGATGGAGTTTCCCCACAC
TGAGTGGGTGGAGACTGAAGTTAGGCCAGCTTGGCACTTGATGTAATTCTCCTTGGAATTTGCCCTTTTT
GAGTTTGGATCTTGGTTCATTCTCAAGCCTCAGACAGTGGTTCAAAGTTTTTTTCTTCCATTTCAGGTGT
CGTGACGTACGGCCACCATGACCGAGTACAAGCCCACGGTGCGCCTCGCCACCCGCGACGACGTCCCCAG
GGCCGTACGCACCCTCGCCGCCGCGTTCGCCGACTACCCCGCCACGCGCCACACCGTCGATCCGGACCGC
CACATCGAGCGGGTCACCGAGCTGCAAGAACTCTTCCTCACGCGCGTCGGGCTCGACATCGGCAAGGTGT
GGGTCGCGGACGACGGCGCCGCCGTGGCGGTCTGGACCACGCCGGAGAGCGTCGAAGCGGGGGCGGTGTT
CGCCGAGATCGGCCCGCGCATGGCCGAGTTGAGCGGTTCCCGGCTGGCCGCGCAGCAACAGATGGAAGGC
CTCCTGGCGCCGCACCGGCCCAAGGAGCCCGCGTGGTTCCTGGCCACCGTCGGAGTCTCGCCCGACCACC
AGGGCAAGGGTCTGGGCAGCGCCGTCGTGCTCCCCGGAGTGGAGGCGGCCGAGCGCGCCGGGGTGCCCGC
CTTCCTGGAGACCTCCGCGCCCCGCAACCTCCCCTTCTACGAGCGGCTCGGCTTCACCGTCACCGCCGAC
GTCGAGGTGCCCGAAGGACCGCGCACCTGGTGCATGACCCGCAAGCCCGGTGCCTGAACGCGTTAAGTCG
ACAATCAACCTCTGGATTACAAAATTTGTGAAAGATTGACTGGTATTCTTAACTATGTTGCTCCTTTTAC
GCTATGTGGATACGCTGCTTTAATGCCTTTGTATCATGCTATTGCTTCCCGTATGGCTTTCATTTTCTCC
TCCTTGTATAAATCCTGGTTGCTGTCTCTTTATGAGGAGTTGTGGCCCGTTGTCAGGCAACGTGGCGTGG
TGTGCACTGTGTTTGCTGACGCAACCCCCACTGGTTGGGGCATTGCCACCACCTGTCAGCTCCTTTCCGG
GACTTTCGCTTTCCCCCTCCCTATTGCCACGGCGGAACTCATCGCCGCCTGCCTTGCCCGCTGCTGGACA
GGGGCTCGGCTGTTGGGCACTGACAATTCCGTGGTGTTGTCGGGGAAATCATCGTCCTTTCCTTGGCTGC
TCGCCTGTGTTGCCACCTGGATTCTGCGCGGGACGTCCTTCTGCTACGTCCCTTCGGCCCTCAATCCAGC
GGACCTTCCTTCCCGCGGCCTGCTGCCGGCTCTGCGGCCTCTTCCGCGTCTTCGCCTTCGCCCTCAGACG
AGTCGGATCTCCCTTTGGGCCGCCTCCCCGCGTCGACTTTAAGACCAATGACTTACAAGGCAGCTGTAGA
TCTTAGCCACTTTTTAAAAGAAAAGGGGGGACTGGAAGGGCTAATTCACTCCCAACGAAGACAAGATCTG
CTTTTTGCTTGTACTGGGTCTCTCTGGTTAGACCAGATCTGAGCCTGGGAGCTCTCTGGCTAACTAGGGA
ACCCACTGCTTAAGCCTCAATAAAGCTTGCCTTGAGTGCTTCAAGTAGTGTGTGCCCGTCTGTTGTGTGA
CTCTGGTAACTAGAGATCCCTCAGACCCTTTTAGTCAGTGTGGAAAATCTCTAGCAGTACGTATAGTAGT
TCATGTCATCTTATTATTCAGTATTTATAACTTGCAAAGAAATGAATATCAGAGAGTGAGAGGAACTTGT
TTATTGCAGCTTATAATGGTTACAAATAAAGCAATAGCATCACAAATTTCACAAATAAAGCATTTTTTTC
ACTGCATTCTAGTTGTGGTTTGTCCAAACTCATCAATGTATCTTATCATGTCTGGCTCTAGCTATCCCGC
CCCTAACTCCGCCCATCCCGCCCCTAACTCCGCCCAGTTCCGCCCATTCTCCGCCCCATGGCTGACTAAT
TTTTTTTATTTATGCAGAGGCCGAGGCCGCCTCGGCCTCTGAGCTATTCCAGAAGTAGTGAGGAGGCTTT
TTTGGAGGCCTAGGGACGTACCCAATTCGCCCTATAGTGAGTCGTATTACGCGCGCTCACTGGCCGTCGT
TTTACAACGTCGTGACTGGGAAAACCCTGGCGTTACCCAACTTAATCGCCTTGCAGCACATCCCCCTTTC
GCCAGCTGGCGTAATAGCGAAGAGGCCCGCACCGATCGCCCTTCCCAACAGTTGCGCAGCCTGAATGGCG
AATGGG
[124 nt withheld, positions 3367-3490]
C
[91 nt withheld, positions 3492-3582]
A
[49 nt withheld, positions 3584-3632]
CCTTTGACGTTGGAGTCCACGTTCTTT
[37 nt withheld, positions 3660-3696]
ACCCTATCTCGGTCTATTCTTTTGATTTATAAGGGATTTTGCCGATTTCGGCCTATTGGTTAAAAAATGA
GCTGATTTAACAAAAATTTAACGCGAATTTTAACAAAATATTAACGCTTACAATTTAGGTGGCACTTTTC
GGGGAAATGTGCGCGGAACCCCTATTTGTTTATTTTTCTAAATACATTCAAATATGTATCCGCTCATGAG
ACAATAACCCTGATAAATGCTTCAATAATATTGAAAAAGGAAGAGTATGAGTATTCAACATTTCCGTGTC
GCCCTTATTCCCTTTTTTGCGGCATTTTGCCTTCCTGTTTTTGCTCACCCAGAAACGCTGGTGAAAGTAA
AAGATGCTGAAGATCAGTTGGGTGCACGAGTGGGTTACATCGAACTGGATCTCAACAGCGGTAAGATCCT
TGAGAGTTTTCGCCCCGAAGAACGTTTTCCAATGATGAGCACTTTTAAAGTTCTGCTATGTGGCGCGGTA
TTATCCCGTATTGACGCCGGGCAAGAGCAACTCGGTCGCCGCATACACTATTCTCAGAATGACTTGGTTG
AGTACTCACCAGTCACAGAAAAGCATCTTACGGATGGCATGACAGTAAGAGAATTATGCAGTGCTGCCAT
AACCATGAGTGATAACACTGCGGCCAACTTACTTCTGACAACGATCGGAGGACCGAAGGAGCTAACCGCT
TTTTTGCACAACATGGGGGATCATGTAACTCGCCTTGATCGTTGGGAACCGGAGCTGAATGAAGCCATAC
CAAACGACGAGCGTGACACCACGATGCCTGTAGCAATGGCAACAACGTTGCGCAAACTATTAACTGGCGA
ACTACTTACTCTAGCTTCCCGGCAACAATTAATAGACTGGATGGAGGCGGATAAAGTTGCAGGACCACTT
CTGCGCTCGGCCCTTCCGGCTGGCTGGTTTATTGCTGATAAATCTGGAGCCGGTGAGCGTGGGTCTCGCG
GTATCATTGCAGCACTGGGGCCAGATGGTAAGCCCTCCCGTATCGTAGTTATCTACACGACGGGGAGTCA
GGCAACTATGGATGAACGAAATAGACAGATCGCTGAGATAGGTGCCTCACTGATTAAGCATTGGTAACTG
TCAGACCAAGTTTACTCATATATACTTTAGATTGATTTAAAACTTCATTTTTAATTTAAAAGGATCTAGG
TGAAGATCCTTTTTGATAATCTCATGACCAAAATCCCTTAACGTGAGTTTTCGTTCCACTGAGCGTCAGA
CCCCGTAGAAAAGATCAAAGGATCTTCTTGAGATCCTTTTTTTCTGCGCGTAATCTGCTGCTTGCAAACA
AAAAAACCACCGCTACCAGCGGTGGTTTGTTTGCCGGATCAAGAGCTACCAACTCTTTTTCCGAAGGTAA
CTGGCTTCAGCAGAGCGCAGATACCAAATACTGTTCTTCTAGTGTAGCCGTAGTTAGGCCACCACTTCAA
GAACTCTGTAGCACCGCCTACATACCTCGCTCTGCTAATCCTGTTACCAGTGGCTGCTGCCAGTGGCGAT
AAGTCGTGTCTTACCGGGTTGGACTCAAGACGATAGTTACCGGATAAGGCGCAGCGGTCGGGCTGAACGG
GGGGTTCGTGCACACAGCCCAGCTTGGAGCGAACGACCTACACCGAACTGAGATACCTACAGCGTGAGCT
ATGAGAAAGCGCCACGCTTCCCGAAGGGAGAAAGGCGGACAGGTATCCGGTAAGCGGCAGGGTCGGAACA
GGAGAGCGCACGAGGGAGCTTCCAGGGGGAAACGCCTGGTATCTTTATAGTCCTGTCGGGTTTCGCCACC
TCTGACTTGAGCGTCGATTTTTGTGATGCTCGTCAGGGGGGCGGAGCCTATGGAAAAACGCCAGCAACGC
GGCCTTTTTACGGTTCCTGGCCTTTTGCTGGCCTTTTGCTCACATGTTCTTTCCTGCGTTATCCCCTGAT
TCTGTGGATAACCGTATTACCGCCTTTGAGTGAGCTGATACCGCTCGCCGCAGCCGAACGACCGAGCGCA
GCGAGTCAGTGAGCGAGGAAGCGGAAGAGCGCCCAATACGCAAACCGCCTCTCCCCGCGCGTTGGCCGAT
TCATTAATGCAGCTGGCACGACAGGTTTCCCGACTGGAAAGCGGGCAGTGAGCGCAACGCAATTAATGTG
AGTTAGCTCACTCATTAGGCACCCCAGGCTTTACACTTTATGCTTCCGGCTCGTATGTTGTGTGGAATTG
TGAGCGGATAACAATTTCACACAGGAAACAGCTATGACCATGATTACGCCAAGCGCGCAATTAACCCTCA
CTAAAGGGAACAAAAGCTGGAGCTGCAAGCTTAATGTAGTCTTATGCAATACTCTTGTAGTCTTGCAACA
TGGTAACGATGAGTTAGCAACATGCCTTACAAGGAGAGAAAAAGCACCGTGCATGCCGATTGGTGGAAGT
AAGGTGGTACGATCGTGCCTTATTAGGAAGGCAACAGACGGGTCTGACATGGATTGGACGAACCACTGAA
TTGCCGCATTGCAGAGATATTGTATTTAAGTGCCTAGCTCGATACATAAACGGGTCTCTCTGGTTAGACC
AGATCTGAGCCTGGGAGCTCTCTGGCTAACTAGGGAACCCACTGCTTAAGCCTCAATAAAGCTTGCCTTG
AGTGCTTCAAGTAGTGTGTGCCCGTCTGTTGTGTGACTCTGGTAACTAGAGATCCCTCAGACCCTTTTAG
TCAGTGTGGAAAATCTCTAGCAGTGGCGCCCGAACAGGGACTTGAAAGCGAAAGGGAAACCAGAGGAGCT
CTCTCGACGCAGGACTCGGCTTGCTGAAGCGCGCACGGCAAGAGGCGAGGGGCGGCGACTGGTGAGTACG
CCAAAAATTTTGACTAGCGGAGGCTAGAAGGAGAGAGATGGGTGCGAGAGCGTCAGTATTAAGCGGGGGA
GAATTAGATCGCGATGGGAAAAAATTCGGTTAAGGCCAGGGGGAAAGAAAAAATATAAATTAAAACATAT
AGTATGGGCAAGCAGGGAGCTAGAACGATTCGCAGTTAATCCTGGCCTGTTAGAAACATCAGAAGGCTGT
AGACAAATACTGGGACAGCTACAACCATCCCTTCAGACAGGATCAGAAGAACTTAGATCATTATATAATA
CAGTAGCAACCCTCTATTGTGTGCATCAAAGGATAGAGATAAAAGACACCAAGGAAGCTTTAGACAAGAT
AGAGGAAGAGCAAAACAAAAGTAAGACCACCGCACAGCAAGCGGCCGCTGATCTTCAGACCTGGAGGAGG
AGATATGAGGGACAATTGGAGAAGTGAATTATATAAATATAAAGTAGTAAAAATTGAACCATTAGGAGTA
GCACCCACCAAGGCAAAGAGAAGAGTGGTGCAGAGAGAAAAAAGAGCAGTGGGAATAGGAGCTTTGTTCC
TTGGGTTCTTGGGAGCAGCAGGAAGCACTATGGGCGCAGCGTCAATGACGCTGACGGTACAGGCCAGACA
ATTATTGTCTGGTATAGTGCAGCAGCAGAACAATTTGCTGAGGGCTATTGAGGCGCAACAGCATCTGTTG
CAACTCACAGTCTGGGGCATCAAGCAGCTCCAGGCAAGAATCCTGGCTGTGGAAAGATACCTAAAGGATC
AACAGCTCCTGGGGATTTGGGGTTGCTCTGGAAAACTCATTTGCACCACTGCTGTGCCTTGGAATGCTAG
TTGGAGTAATAAATCTCTGGAACAGATTTGGAATCACACGACCTGGATGGAGTGGGACAGAGAAATTAAC
AATTACACAAGCTTAATACACTCCTTAATTGAAGAATCGCAAAACCAGCAAGAAAAGAATGAACAAGAAT
TATTGGAATTAGATAAATGGGCAAGTTTGTGGAATTGGTTTAACATAACAAATTGGCTGTGGTATATAAA
ATTATTCATAATGATAGTAGGAGGCTTGGTAGGTTTAAGAATAGTTTTTGCTGTACTTTCTATAGTGAAT
AGAGTTAGGCAGGGATATTCACCATTATCGTTTCAGACCCACCTCCCAACCCCGAGGGGACCCAGAGAGG
GCCTATTTCCCATGATTCCTTCATATTTGCATATACGATACAAGGCTGTTAGAGAGATAATTAGAATTAA
TTTGACTGTAAACACAAAGATATTAGTACAAAATACGTGACGTAGAAAGTAATAATTTCTTGGGTAGTTT
GCAGTTTTAAAATTATGTTTTAAAATGGACTATCATATGCTTACCGTAACTTGAAAGTATTTCGATTTCT
TGGCTTTATATATCTTGTGGAAAGGACGAAACACCGTACCTTGCAAATAATCTGCGGTTTTAGAGCTAGA
AATAGCAAGTTAAAATAAGGCTAGTCCGTTATCAACTTGAAAAAGTGGCACCGAGTCGGTGCTTTTTTAA
GCTTGGCGTAACTAGATCTTGAGACAAATGGCAGTATTCATCCACAATTTTAAAAGAAAAGGGGGGATTG
GGGGGTACAGTGCAGGGGAAAGAATAGTAGACATAATAGCAACAGACATACAAACTAAAGAATTACAAAA
ACAAATTACAAAAATTCAAAATTTTCGGGTTTATTACAGGGACAGCAGAGATCCACTTTGGCGCCGGCTC
GAGGGGG
