>Addgene plasmid #77261 | ULK2 gRNA (BRDN0001145025) | depositor partial sequence | sequence record 144721 | Target Sequence
TACCTTGCAAATAATCTGCG
