>Addgene plasmid #77261 | ULK2 gRNA (BRDN0001145025) | addgene partial sequence | sequence record 187417 | hU6-F
TAGAAAGTAATAATTTCTTGGGTAGTTTGCAGTTTTAAAATTATGTTTTAAAATGGACTATCATATGCTT
ACCGTAACTTGAAAGTATTTCGATTTCTTGGCTTTATATATCTTGTGGAAAGGACGAAACACCGTACCTT
GCAAATAATCTGCGGTTTTAGAGCTAGAAATAGCAAGTTAAAATAAGGCTAGTCCGTTATCAACTTGAAA
AAGTGGCACCGAGTCGGTGCTTTTTTAAGCTTGGCGTAACTAGATCTTGAGACAAATGGCAGTATTCATC
CACAATTTTAAAAGAAAAGGGGGGATTGGGGGGTACAGTGCAGGGGAAAGAATAGTAGACATAATAGCAA
CAGACATACAAACTAAAGAATTACAAAAACAAATTACAAAAATTCAAAATTTTCGGGTTTATTACAGGGA
CAGCAGAGATCCACTTTGGCGCCGGCTCGAGGGGGCCCGGGTGCAAAGATGGATAAAGTTTTAAACAGAG
AGGAATCTTTGCAGCTAATGGACCTTCTAGGTCTTGAAAGGAGTGGGAATTGGCTCCGGTGCCCGTCAGT
GGGCAGAGCG
